>Addgene plasmid #249724 | pLV-8xGTIIC-mScarlet-NLS-PEST | addgene full sequence | sequence record 499471 | Addgene NGS Result
AAGCTTGTGTAATTGTTAATTTCTCTGTCCCACTCCATCCAGGTCGTGTGATTCCAAATCTGTTCCAGAG
ATTTATTACTCCAACTAGCATTCCAAGGCACAGCAGTGGTGCAAATGAGTTTTCCAGAGCAACCCCAAAT
CCCCAGGAGCTGTTGATCCTTTAGGTATCTTTCCACAGCCAGGATTCTTGCCTGGAGCTGCTTGATGCCC
CAGACTGTGAGTTGCAACAGATGCTGTTGCGCCTCAATAGCCCTCAGCAAATTGTTCTGCTGCTGCACTA
TACCAGACAATAATTGTCTGGCCTGTACCGTCAGCGTCATTGACGCTGCGCCCATAGTGCTTCCTGCTGC
TCCCAAGAACCCAAGGAACAAAGCTCCTATTCCCACTGCTCTTTTTTCTCTCTGCACCACTCTTCTCTTT
GCCTTGGTGGGTGCTACTCCTAATGGTTCAATTTTTACTACTTTATATTTATATAATTCACTTCTCCAAT
TGTCCCTCATATCTCCTCCTCCAGGTCTGAAGATCAGCGGCCGGCCGCTTGCTGTGCGGTGGTCTTACTT
TTGTTTTGCTCTTCCTCTATCTTGTCTAAAGCTTCCTTGGTGTCTTTTATCTCTATCCTTTGATGCACAC
AATAGAGGGTTGCTACTGTATTATATAATGATCTAAGTTCTTCTGATCCTGTCTGAAGGGATGGTTGTAG
CTGTCCCAGTATTTGTCTACAGCCTTCTGATGTTTCTAACAGGCCAGGATTAACTGCGAATCGTTCTAGC
TCCCTGCTTGCCCATACTATATGTTTTAATTTATATTTTTTCTTTCCCCCTGGCCTTAACCGAATTTTTT
CCCATCGCGATCTAATTCTCCCCCGCTTAATACTGACGCTCTCGCACCCATCTCTCTCCTTCTAGCCTCC
GCTAGTCAAAATTTTTGGCGTACTCACCAGTCGCCGCCCCTCGCCTCTTGCCGTGCGCGCTTCAGCAAGC
CGAGTCCTGCGTCGAGAGAGCTCCTCTGGTTTCCCTTTCGCTTTCAAGTCCCTGTTCGGGCGCCACTGCT
AGAGATTTTCCACACTGACTAAAAGGGTCTGAGGGATCTCTAGTTACCAGAGTCACACAACAGACGGGCA
CACACTACTTGAAGCACTCAAGGCAAGCTTTATTGAGGCTTAAGCAGTGGGTTCCCTAGTTAGCCAGAGA
GCTCCCAGGCTCAGATCTGGTCTAACCAGAGAGACCCAGTACAGGCAAAAAGCAGCTGCTTATATGCAGG
ATCTGAGGGCTCGCCACTCCCCAGTCCCGCCCAGGCCACGCCTCCCTGGAAAGTCCCCAGCGGAAAGTCC
CTTGTAGCAAGCTCGATATCAGCAGTTCTTGAAGTACTCCGGATGCAGCTCTCGGGCCACGTGATGAAAT
GCTAGGCGGCTGTCAAACCTCCACTCTAACACTTCTCTCTCCGGGTCATCCATCCCATGCAGGCTCACAG
GGTGTAACAAGCTGGTGTTCTCTCCTTTATTGGCCTCTTCTACCTTATCTGGCTCAACTGGTACTAGCTT
GTAGCACCATCCAAAGGTCAGTGGATATCTGACCCCTGGCCCTGGTGTGTAGTTCTGCTAATCAGGGAAG
TAGCCTTGTGTGTGGTAGATCCACAGATCAAGGATATCTTGTCTTCTTTGGGAGTGAATTAGCCCTTCCA
ACTACTAAGTTTGTAGTACATATTTAACAAATACAATTTCTTTAAAATGAAAATAATTCAGAGGAATCAC
AGGTTTAGAGTAAATGAAACCACAGGTAATTGGCAGTGGTAATAGGGTATGGGGTGGGAAGTTTGGGATG
ATTTTGGTTAGCTTGAGTTATCCAGTTGATCCAGACATGATAAGATACATTGATGAGTTTGGACAAACCA
CAACTAGAATGCAGTGAAAAAAATGCTTTATTTGTGAAATTTGTGATGCTATTGCTTTATTTGTAACCAT
TATAAGCTGCAATAAACAAGTTGATCTCCCGATCCGTCGACGTCAGGTGGCACTTTTCGGGGAAATGTGC
GCGGAACCCCTATTTGTTTATTTTTCTAAATACATTCAAATATGTATCCGCTCATGAGACAATAACCCTG
ATAAATGCTTCAATAATATTGAAAAAGGAAGAGTATGAGTATTCAACATTTCCGTGTCGCCCTTATTCCC
TTTTTTGCGGCATTTTGCCTTCCTGTTTTTGCTCACCCAGAAACGCTGGTGAAAGTAAAAGATGCTGAAG
ATCAGTTGGGTGCACGAGTGGGTTACATCGAACTGGATCTCAACAGCGGTAAGATCCTTGAGAGTTTTCG
CCCCGAAGAACGTTTTCCAATGATGAGCACTTTTAAAGTTCTGCTATGTGGCGCGGTATTATCCCGTATT
GACGCCGGGCAAGAGCAACTCGGTCGCCGCATACACTATTCTCAGAATGACTTGGTTGAGTACTCACCAG
TCACAGAAAAGCATCTTACGGATGGCATGACAGTAAGAGAATTATGCAGTGCTGCCATAACCATGAGTGA
TAACACTGCGGCCAACTTACTTCTGACAACGATCGGAGGACCGAAGGAGCTAACCGCTTTTTTGCACAAC
ATGGGGGATCATGTAACTCGCCTTGATCGTTGGGAACCGGAGCTGAATGAAGCCATACCAAACGACGAGC
GTGACACCACGATGCCTGTAGCAATGGCAACAACGTTGCGCAAACTATTAACTGGCGAACTACTTACTCT
AGCTTCCCGGCAACAATTAATAGACTGGATGGAGGCGGATAAAGTTGCAGGACCACTTCTGCGCTCGGCC
CTTCCGGCTGGCTGGTTTATTGCTGATAAATCTGGAGCCGGTGAGCGTGGGTCTCGCGGTATCATTGCAG
CACTGGGGCCAGATGGTAAGCCCTCCCGTATCGTAGTTATCTACACGACGGGGAGTCAGGCAACTATGGA
TGAACGAAATAGACAGATCGCTGAGATAGGTGCCTCACTGATTAAGCATTGGTAACTGTCAGACCAAGTT
TACTCATATATACTTTAGATTGATTTAAAACTTCATTTTTAATTTAAAAGGATCTAGGTGAAGATCCTTT
TTGATAATCTCATGACCAAAATCCCTTAACGTGAGTTTTCGTTCCACTGAGCGTCAGACCCCGTAGAAAA
GATCAAAGGATCTTCTTGAGATCCTTTTTTTCTGCGCGTAATCTGCTGCTTGCAAACAAAAAAACCACCG
CTACCAGCGGTGGTTTGTTTGCCGGATCAAGAGCTACCAACTCTTTTTCCGAAGGTAACTGGCTTCAGCA
GAGCGCAGATACCAAATACTGTTCTTCTAGTGTAGCCGTAGTTAGGCCACCACTTCAAGAACTCTGTAGC
ACCGCCTACATACCTCGCTCTGCTAATCCTGTTACCAGTGGCTGCTGCCAGTGGCGATAAGTCGTGTCTT
ACCGGGTTGGACTCAAGACGATAGTTACCGGATAAGGCGCAGCGGTCGGGCTGAACGGGGGGTTCGTGCA
CACAGCCCAGCTTGGAGCGAACGACCTACACCGAACTGAGATACCTACAGCGTGAGCTATGAGAAAGCGC
CACGCTTCCCGAAGGGAGAAAGGCGGACAGGTATCCGGTAAGCGGCAGGGTCGGAACAGGAGAGCGCACG
AGGGAGCTTCCAGGGGGAAACGCCTGGTATCTTTATAGTCCTGTCGGGTTTCGCCACCTCTGACTTGAGC
GTCGATTTTTGTGATGCTCGTCAGGGGGGCGGAGCCTATGGAAAAACGCCAGCAACGCGGCCTTTTTACG
GTTCCTGGCCTTTTGCTGGCCTTTTGCTCACATGTTCTTTCCTGCGTTATCCCCTGATTCTGTGGATAAC
CGTATTACCGCCTTTGAGTGAGCTGATACCGCTCGCCGCAGCCGAACGACCGAGCGCAGCGAGTCAGTGA
GCGAGGAAGCGGAAGAGCGCCCAATACGCAAACCGCCTCTCCCCGCGCGTTGGCCGATTCATTAATGCAG
CTGGCACGACAGGTTTCCCGACTGGAAAGCGGGCAGTGAGCGCAACGCAATTAATGTGAGTTAGCTCACT
CATTAGGCACCCCAGGCTTTACACTTTATGCTTCCGGCTCGTATGTTGTGTGGAATTGTGAGCGGATAAC
AATTTCACACAGGAAACAGCTATGACCATGATTACGCCAAGCTCTAGCTAGAGGTCGACGGTAAACGCTA
GCAATGTCAAGGCCTCTCACTCTCTGATATTCATTTCTTTGCAAGTTATAAATACTGAATAATAAGATGA
CATGAACTACTACTGCTAGAGATTTTCCACACTGACTAAAAGGGTCTGAGGGATCTCTAGTTACCAGAGT
CACACAACAGACGGGCACACACTACTTGAAGCACTCAAGGCAAGCTTTATTGAGGCTTAAGCAGTGGGTT
CCCTAGTTAGCCAGAGAGCTCCCAGGCTCAGATCTGGTCTAACCAGAGAGACCCAGTACAGGCAAAAAGC
AGCTGCTTATATGCAGGATCTGAGGGCTCGCCACTCCCCAGTCCCGCCCAGGCCACGCCTCCCTGGAAAG
TCCCCAGCGGAAAGTCCCTTGTAGCAAGCTCGATATCAGCAGTTCTTGAAGTACTCCGGATGCAGCTCTC
GGGCCACGTGATGAAATGCTAGGCGGCTGTCAAACCTCCACTCTAACACTTCTCTCTCCGGGTCATCCAT
CCCATGCAGGCTCACAGGGTGTAACAAGCTGGTGTTCTCTCCTTTATTGGCCTCTTCTACCTTATCTGGC
TCAACTGGTACTAGCTTGTAGCACCATCCAAAGGTCAGTGGATATCTGACCCCTGGCCCTGGTGTGTAGT
TCTGCTAATCAGGGAAGTAGCCTTGTGTGTGGTAGATCCACAGATCAAGGATATCTTGTCTTCGTTGGGA
GTGAATTAGCCCTTCCAGTCCCCTCTTTTCTTTTAAAAAGTGGCTAAGATCTACAGCTGCCTTGTAAGTC
ATTGGTCTTAAAGGTACCTGAGGTGTGACTGGAAAACCCACCTCCTCCTCCTCTTGTGCTTCTAGCCAGG
CACAATCAGCATTGGTAGCTGCTGTATTGCTACTTGTGATTGCTCCATGTTTTTCTAGGTCTCGACTGCA
GAATTAATTCCAGGCGGGGAGGCGGCCCAAAGGGAGATCCGACTCGTCTGAGGGCGAAGGCGAAGACGCG
GAAGAGGCCGCAGAGCCGGCAGCAGGCCGCGGGAAGGAAGGTCCGCTGGATTGAGGGCCGAAGGGACGTA
GCAGAAGGACGTCCCGCGCAGAATCCAGGTGGCAACACAGGCGAGCAGCCATGGAAAGGACGTCAGCTTC
CCCGACAACACCACGGAATTGTCAGTGCCCAACAGCCGAGCCCCTGTCCAGCAGCGGGCAAGGCAGGCGG
CGATGAGTTCCGCCGTGGCAATAGGGAGGGGGAAAGCGAAAGTCCCGGAAAGGAGCTGACAGGTGGTGGC
AATGCCCCAACCAGTGGGGGTTGCGTCAGCAAACACAGTGCACACCACGCCACGTTGCCTGACAACGGGC
CACAACTCCTCATAAAGAGACAGCAACCAGGATTTATACAAGGAGGAGAAAATGAAAGCCATACGGGAAG
CAATAGCATGATACAAAGGCATTAAAGCAGCGTATCCACATAGCGTAAAAGGAGCAACATAGTTAAGAAT
ACCAGTCAATCTTTCACAAATTTTGTAATCCAGAGGTTGATTGTTCCAGACGCGCCCCGCCCGGGTCAGG
CACCGGGCTTGCGGGTCATGCACCAGGTGCGCGGTCCTTCGGGCACCTCGACGTCGGCGGTGACGGTGAA
GCCGAGCCGCTCGTAGAAGGGGAGGTTGCGGGGCGCGGAGGTCTCCAGGAAGGCGGGCACCCCGGCGCGC
TCGGCCGCCTCCACTCCGGGGAGCACGACGGCGCTGCCCAGACCCTTGCCCTGGTGGTCGGGCGAGACGC
CGACGGTGGCCAGGAACCACGCGGGCTCCTTGGGCCGGTGCGGCGCCAGGAGGCCTTCCATCTGTTGCTG
CGCGGCCAGCCGGGAACCGCTCAACTCGGCCATGCGCGGGCCGATCTCGGCGAACACCGCCCCCGCTTCG
ACGCTCTCCGGCGTGGTCCAGACCGCCACCGCGGCGCCGTCGTCCGCGACCCACACCTTGCCGATGTCGA
GCCCGACGCGCGTGAGGAAGAGTTCTTGCAGCTCGGTGACCCGCTCGATGTGGCGGTCCGGATCGACGGT
GTGGCGCGTGGCGGGGTAGTCGGCGAACGCGGCGGCGAGGGTGCGTACGGCCCTGGGGACGTCGTCGCGG
GTGGCGAGGCGCACCGTGGGCTTGTACTCGGTCATGGTGAATTGCTGGGGAGAGAGGTCGGTGATTCGGT
CAACGAGGGAGCCGACTGCCGACGTGCGCTCCGGAGGCTTGCAGAATGCGGAACACCGCGCGGGCAGGAA
CAGGGCCCACACTACCGCCCCACACCCCGCCTCCCGCACCGCCCCTTCCCGGCCGCTGCTCTCGGCGCGC
CCTGCTGAGCAGCCGCTATTGGCCACAGCCCATCGCGGTCGGCGCGCTGCCATTGCTCCCTGGCGCTGTC
CGTCTGCGAGGGTACTAGTGAGACGTGCGGCTTCCGTTTGTCACGTCCGGCACGCCGCGAACCGCAAGGA
ACCTTCCCGACTTAGGGGCGGAGCAGGAAGCGTCGCCGGGGGGCCCACAAGGGTAGCGGCGAAGATCCGG
GTGACGCTGCGAACGGACGTGAAGAATGTGCGAGACCCAGGGTCGGCGCCGCTGCGTTTCCCGGAACCAC
GCCCAGAGCAGCCGCGTCCCTGCGCAAACCCAGGGCTGCCTTGGAAAAGGCGCAACCCCAACCCCCTCGA
GCCATAGAGCCCACCGCATCCCCAGCATGCCTGCTATTGTCTTCCCAATCCTCCCCCTTGCTGTCCTGCC
CCACCCCACCCCCCAGAATAGAATGACACCTACTCAGACAATGCGATGCAATTTCCTCATTTTATTAGGA
AAGGACAGTGGGAGTGGCACCTTCCAGGGTCAAGGAAGGCACGGGGGAGGGGCAAACAACAGATGGCTGG
CAACTAGAAGGCACAGTCGTGATCAGGATCCCCTAGGTCTAGAGAATTCCTACACATTGATCCTAGCAGA
AGCACAGGCTGCAGGGTGACGGTCCATCCCGCTCTCCTGGGCACAAGACATGGGCAGCGTGCCATCATCC
TGTGCTGCCACTGCCGGCGGGAAGCCATGTCCACTACCTACCTTTCTCTTCTTCTTTGGTCCACCACTTC
CGGAGCCACCGGAGCCGCCGGTGGAGTGGCGGGCCACGGAGCGTTCGTACTGTTCCACCACGGTGTAGTC
CTCGTTGTGGGATGTGATGTCCAACTTGCGGTCGATGTTGAAGGCGCCGGGCATCTGCACGGGCTTCTTG
GCCCTGTAGGTGGTCTTGAAGTCCGCCAGGTAGCGGCCGCCGTCCTTCAGGCGCAGGGCCATCTTAATGT
CGCCCTTCAGCACGACGTCCTCGGGGTACAACCGCTCGGTGGATGCTTCCCAGCCCATTGTCTTCTTCTG
CATTACGGGGCCGTCAGGAGGGAAGTTGGTGCCGCGGAGCTTCACCTTGTAGATCAGGGTGCCGTCCTCC
AGGGAGGTGTCCTGGGCCACGGACACGGCGCCGCCGTCCTCGAAGTTCATCACGCGCTCCCACTTGAAGC
CCTCGGGGAAGGACTGCTTCCAGTAGTCGGGGATGTCGGCGGGGTGCTTCGTGAAGGCCCTGGAGCCGTA
CATGAACTGAGGGGACAGGATGTCCCAGGAGAAGGGCAGGGGGCCACCCTTGGTCACCCTCAGCTTGGCG
GTCTGGGTGCCCTCGTAGGGGCGGCCCTCGCCCTCGCCCTCGATCTCGAACTCGTGGCCGTTCATGGAGC
CCTCCATGTGCACCTTGAACCGCATGAACTCCTTGATCACTGCCTCGGTGCTATCCATGGTGGCGCTCGA
ATTACTAGTTTCGAATTTACCAACAGTACCGGAATGCCAAGCTCTTGGGGGATCGTCCCACGGAGCGGTG
GGTGCCGGCGGCTGTCTGGGAAGGGCTCCTTGGGGGGCAGAGGCTTTAAGGTCCCCCCGGCGCCCACCCC
CAAGCTTATCGATACCGTCGACCTCGACCTGCAGATCTCTAGAAGCTTGCAGTGGAATGTGTGGAATGTG
TCTCAAGCTTGCAGTGGAATGTGTGGAATGTGTCTCAACTTGGCACTGGCCGGGCTAGAAGCTTGCAGTG
GAATGTGTGGAATGTGTCTCAAGCTTGCAGTGGAATGTGTGGAATGACCGGTATCGATAAACTGGATCTC
TGCTGTCCCTGTAATAAACCCGAAAATTTTGAATTTTTGTAATTTGTTTTTGTAATTCTTTAGTTTGTAT
GTCTGTTGCTATTATGTCTACTATTCTTTCCCCTGCACTGTACCCCCCAATCCCCCCTTTTCTTTTAAAG
GCGATACCGTCGAGATCCGTTCACTAATCGAATGGATCTGTCTCTGTCTCTCTCTCCACCTTCTTCTTCT
ATTCCTTCGGGCCTGTCGGGTCCCCTCGGGGTTGGGAGGTGGGTCTGAAACGATAATGGTGAATATCCCT
GCCTAACTCTATTCACTATAGAAAGTACAGCAAAAACTATTCTTAAACCTACCAAGCCTCCTACTATCAT
TATGAATAATTTTATATACCACAGCCAATTTGTTATGTTAAACCAATTCCACAAACTTGCCCATTTATCT
AATTCCAATAATTCTTGTTCATTCTTTTCTTGCTGGTTTTGCGATTCTTCAATTAAGGAGTGTATT
Features (pLannotate 1.2.2; 25 found; start..end, strand, type, name):
    145..378     -  misc_feature   RRE: The Rev response element (RRE) of HIV-1 allows for Rev-dependent mRNA export from the nucleus to the cytoplasm.
    553..891     -  CDS            HIV-1 gag (fragment): gag protein from human immunodeficiency virus 1; gag
    875..1000    -  misc_feature   HIV-1 Ψ: packaging signal of human immunodeficiency virus type 1
   1047..1304    -  LTR            5' LTR (truncated): truncated 5' long terminal repeat (LTR) from HIV-1
   1352..1681    -  CDS            nef (fragment): NEF_HV1BR - Experimental evidence at protein level: Swiss-Prot protein existence level 1. Extracellular Nef protein targets CD4(+) T-lymphocytes for apoptosis by interacting with CXCR4 surface receptors (PubMed:14990729). From Human immunodeficiency virus type 1 group M subtype B (isolate BRU/LAI) (HIV-1).
   1848..1982    -  polyA_signal   SV40 poly(A) signal: SV40 polyadenylation signal
   2030..2134    +  promoter       AmpR promoter: bla
   2135..2995    +  CDS            AmpR: β-lactamase; bla; confers resistance to ampicillin, carbenicillin, and related antibiotics
   3166..3754    +  rep_origin     ori: high-copy-number ColE1/pMB1/pBR322/pUC origin of replication
   3937..4029    +  CDS            lacI (fragment): lac repressor; lacI; The lac repressor binds to the lac operator to inhibit transcription in E. coli. This inhibition can be relieved by adding lactose or isopropyl-β-D-thiogalactopyranoside (IPTG).
   4042..4063    +  protein_bind   CAP binding site: CAP binding activates transcription in the presence of cAMP. E. coli catabolite activator protein
   4078..4108    +  promoter       lac promoter: promoter for the E. coli lac operon
   4116..4132    +  protein_bind   lac operator: The lac repressor binds to the lac operator to inhibit transcription in E. coli. This inhibition can be relieved by adding lactose or isopropyl-β-D-thiogalactopyranoside (IPTG). lac repressor encoded by lacI
   4284..4541    -  LTR            5' LTR (truncated): truncated 5' long terminal repeat (LTR) from HIV-1
   4589..5107    -  CDS            nef (fragment): NEF_HV1BR - Experimental evidence at protein level: Swiss-Prot protein existence level 1. Extracellular Nef protein targets CD4(+) T-lymphocytes for apoptosis by interacting with CXCR4 surface receptors (PubMed:14990729). From Human immunodeficiency virus type 1 group M subtype B (isolate BRU/LAI) (HIV-1).
   5124..5712    -  misc_feature   WPRE: woodchuck hepatitis virus posttranscriptional regulatory element
   5736..6335    -  CDS            PuroR: puromycin N-acetyltransferase; pac from Streptomyces alboniger; confers resistance to puromycin
   6345..6855    -  promoter       hPGK promoter: human phosphoglycerate kinase 1 promoter
   6862..7086    -  polyA_signal   bGH poly(A) signal: bovine growth hormone polyadenylation signal
   7120..7239    -  CDS            d1EGFP (fragment): EGFP destabilized by fusion to a mutated version of residues 422-461 of mouse ornithine decarboxylase, giving an in vivo half-life of ~1 hour mammalian codon-optimized
   7249..7269    -  CDS            SV40 NLS: nuclear localization signal of SV40 (simian virus 40) large T antigen
   7298..7968    -  CDS            mScarlet-2I (fragment): mScarlet-I derivative in which the N- and C-termini have been modified to reduce cytotoxicity (Valbuena et al., 2020) preserves the original mammalian codon optimization
   8121..8147    +  misc_feature   MCS (fragment): pBluescript multiple cloning site
   8354..8469    -  misc_feature   cPPT/CTS: central polypurine tract and central termination sequence of HIV-1 (lacking the first T)
   8484..8584    -  CDS            Rev (fragment): human immunodeficiency virus 1 (HIV-1) Rev protein; rev; enhances nuclear export of unspliced and incompletely spliced viral mRNAs
