[The description below was written by a language model from this plasmid's Addgene catalogue record and pLannotate feature annotations shown in this document.]
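Description:
pLV-8xGTIIC-mScarlet-NLS-PEST is an HIV-1-based lentiviral reporter plasmid for mammalian cells, built on a pLV backbone and designed to report YAP/TAZ transcriptional activity in live cells. It is maintained in E. coli through a high-copy ColE1/pUC-type origin and an ampicillin resistance gene. The annotated viral elements include two truncated LTRs, the Ψ packaging signal with a gag fragment, the RRE for Rev-dependent RNA export, the cPPT/CTS and a WPRE, so the region between the LTRs can be packaged into lentiviral particles and integrated into target cells. Within that region, a human PGK promoter drives puromycin N-acetyltransferase, which allows selection of transduced cells.

The reporter cassette uses the 8xGTIIC promoter, a synthetic YAP-TEAD responsive element carrying TEAD binding sites. This element is described in the catalogue entry but is not itself called out in the feature table, presumably lying in the unannotated stretch upstream of the fluorescent protein. It drives a red fluorescent protein recorded as mScarlet3 (the automated annotation matches it to an mScarlet-I derivative), fused at its C terminus to an SV40 large T antigen NLS and a PEST degron. The degron appears in the table as the ornithine decarboxylase-derived segment of destabilized EGFP, and the cassette ends in a bGH polyadenylation signal. Nuclear localization concentrates the signal for single-cell imaging and segmentation, while the degron shortens reporter half-life so that fluorescence follows changes in YAP/TAZ-TEAD activity more closely. The catalogue lists a total size of about 7.7 kb, whereas the sequenced record is 8,816 nt; the record does not explain this difference.
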