Addgene plasmid #249724: pLV-8xGTIIC-mScarlet-NLS-PEST
Purpose: Nuclear-localized fluorescent reporter of YAP/TAZ activity driven by promoter with TEAD binding sites
Depositing lab: Tobias Meyer. Depositing organization: Cornell University. Publication: Transient proliferation by reversible YAP and mitogen-control of the cyclin D1/p27 ratio. Ferrick KR, Fan Y, Ratnayeke N, Teruel MN, Meyer T. bioRxiv [Preprint]. 2024 Nov 4:2024.10.11.617852. doi: 10.1101/2024.10.11.617852. PubMed 39416132.
Backbone
  Vector backbone: pLV
  Backbone size w/o insert (bp): 6500
  Total vector size (bp): 7700
  Vector type: Mammalian Expression, Lentiviral
  Selectable markers: Puromycin
Growth in bacteria
  Bacterial resistance: Ampicillin, 100 μg/mL
  Growth temperature: 30°C
  Growth strain: NEB Stable
  Copy number: High Copy
Gene/Insert
  Gene/Insert name: YAP-TEAD responsive promoter (alt name: 8xGTIIC)
  Species: H. sapiens (human)
  Insert size (bp): 1187
  Entrez Gene: YAP1 (a.k.a. COB1, YAP, YAP-1, YAP2, YAP65, YKI)
  Tag / fusion protein: mScarlet3-NLS-PEST (C terminal on insert)
  Cloning method: Restriction Enzyme; 5′ cloning site AgeI (not destroyed); 3′ cloning site BamHI (not destroyed)
  Sequencing primers: 5′ cattccacacattccactgca
Resource information
  A portion of this plasmid was derived from a plasmid made by: The 8x-GTIIC promoter was cloned from the pTRE-8XGTIIC-DsRED-DD plasmid from the lab of Joan Massague (Addgene plasmid # 115798) into a backbone containing the NLS-PEST sequence from Yumi Konagaya and Tobias Meyer (Addgene plasmid # 212665).
Terms and licenses: Academic/Nonprofit Terms; Industry Terms: Not Available to Industry
Depositor comments: Please visit https://doi.org/10.1101/2024.10.11.617852 for bioRxiv preprint.
How to cite: pLV-8xGTIIC-mScarlet-NLS-PEST was a gift from Tobias Meyer (Addgene plasmid # 249724 ; http://n2t.net/addgene:249724 ; RRID:Addgene_249724)
